>Addgene plasmid #131055 | pYJ10-XLone-ND1 | addgene full sequence | sequence record 256818 | Addgene NGS Result
ATCACCTCGAGTTTACTCCCTATCAGTGATAGAGAACGTATGAAGAGTTTACTCCCTATCAGTGATAGAG
AACGTATGCAGACTTTACTCCCTATCAGTGATAGAGAACGTATAAGGAGTTTACTCCCTATCAGTGATAG
AGAACGTATGACCAGTTTACTCCCTATCAGTGATAGAGAACGTATCTACAGTTTACTCCCTATCAGTGAT
AGAGAACGTATATCCAGTTTACTCCCTATCAGTGATAGAGAACGTATAAGCTTTGCTTATGTAAACCAGG
GCGCCTATAAAAGAGTGCTGATTTTTTGAGTAAACTTCAATTCCACAACACTTTTGTCTTATACCAACTT
TCCGTACCACTTCCTACCCTCGTAAAGGTACCATGACCAAATCATACAGCGAGAGCGGGCTGATGGGCGA
GCCTCAGCCCCAAGGTCCCCCAAGCTGGACAGATGAGTGTCTCAGTTCTCAGGACGAGGAACACGAGGCA
GACAAGAAAGAGGACGAGCTTGAAGCCATGAATGCAGAGGAGGACTCTCTGAGAAACGGGGGAGAGGAGG
AGGAGGAAGATGAGGATCTAGAGGAAGAGGAGGAAGAAGAAGAGGAGGAGGAGGATCAAAAGCCCAAGAG
ACGGGGTCCCAAAAAGAAAAAGATGACCAAGGCGCGCCTAGAACGTTTTAAATTAAGGCGCATGAAGGCC
AACGCCCGCGAGCGGAACCGCATGCACGGGCTGAACGCGGCGCTGGACAACCTGCGCAAGGTGGTACCTT
GCTACTCCAAGACCCAGAAACTGTCTAAAATAGAGACACTGCGCTTGGCCAAGAACTACATCTGGGCTCT
GTCAGAGATCCTGCGCTCAGGCAAAAGCCCTGATCTGGTCTCCTTCGTACAGACGCTCTGCAAAGGTTTG
TCCCAGCCCACTACCAATTTGGTCGCCGGCTGCCTGCAGCTCAACCCTCGGACTTTCTTGCCTGAGCAGA
ACCCGGACATGCCCCCGCATCTGCCAACCGCCAGCGCTTCCTTCCCGGTGCATCCCTACTCCTACCAGTC
CCCTGGACTGCCCAGCCCGCCCTACGGCACCATGGACAGCTCCCACGTCTTCCACGTCAAGCCGCCGCCA
CACGCCTACAGCGCAGCTCTGGAGCCCTTCTTTGAGAGCCCCCTAACTGACTGCACCAGCCCTTCCTTTG
ACGGACCCCTCAGCCCGCCGCTCAGCATCAATGGCAACTTCTCTTTCAAACACGAACCATCCGCCGAGTT
TGAAAAAAATTATGCCTTTACCATGCACTACCCTGCAGCGACGCTGGCAGGGCCCCAAAGCCACGGATCA
ATCTTCTCTTCCGGTGCCGCTGCCCCTCGCTGCGAGATCCCCATAGACAACATTATGTCTTTCGATAGCC
ATTCGCATCATGAGCGAGTCATGAGTGCCCAGCTTAATGCCATCTTTCACGATTAGACTAGTAGACCACC
TCCCCTGCGAGCTAAGCTGGACAGCCAATGACGGGTAAGAGAGTGACATTTTTCACTAACCTAAGACAGG
AGGGCCGTCAGAGCTACTGCCTAATCCAAAGACGGGTAAAAGTGATAAAAATGTATCACTCCAACCTAAG
ACAGGCGCAGCTTCCGAGGGATTTGAGATCCAGACATGATAAGATACATTGATGAGTTTGGACAAACCAA
AACTAGAATGCAGTGAAAAAAATGCCTTATTTGTGAAATTTGTGATGCTATTGCCTTATTTGTAACCATT
ATAAGCTGCAATAAACAAGTTTGATATCTATAACAAGAAAATATATATATAATAAGTTATCACGTAAGTA
GAACATGAAATAACAATATAATTATCGTATGAGTTAAATCTTAAAAGTCACGTAAAAGATAATCATGCGT
CATTTTGACTCACGCGGTCGTTATAGTTCAAAATCAGTGACACTTACCGCATTGACAAGCACGCCTCACG
GGAGCTCCAAGCGGCGACTGAGATGTCCTAAATGCACAGCGACGGATTCGCGCTATTTAGAAAGAGAGAG
CAATATTTCAAGAATGCATGCGTCAATTTTACGCAGACTATCTTTCTAGGGTTAAGAATTCACTGGCCGT
CGTTTTACAACGTCGTGACTGGGAAAACCCTGGCGTTACCCAACTTAATCGCCTTGCAGCACATCCCCCT
TTCGCCAGCTGGCGTAATAGCGAAGAGGCCCGCACCGATCGCCCTTCCCAACAGTTGCGCAGCCTGAATG
GCGAATGGCGCCTGATGCGGTATTTTCTCCTTACGCATCTGTGCGGTATTTCACACCGCATATGGTGCAC
TCTCAGTACAATCTGCTCTGATGCCGCATAGTTAAGCCAGCCCCGACACCCGCCAACACCCGCTGACGCG
CCCTGACGGGCTTGTCTGCTCCCGGCATCCGCTTACAGACAAGCTGTGACCGTCTCCGGGAGCTGCATGT
GTCAGAGGTTTTCACCGTCATCACCGAAACGCGCGAGACGAAAGGGCCTCGTGATACGCCTATTTTTATA
GGTTAATGTCATGATAATAATGGTTTCTTAGACGTCAGGTGGCACTTTTCGGGGAAATGTGCGCGGAACC
CCTATTTGTTTATTTTTCTAAATACATTCAAATATGTATCCGCTCATGAGACAATAACCCTGATAAATGC
TTCAATAATATTGAAAAAGGAAGAGTATGAGTATTCAACATTTCCGTGTCGCCCTTATTCCCTTTTTTGC
GGCATTTTGCCTTCCTGTTTTTGCTCACCCAGAAACGCTGGTGAAAGTAAAAGATGCTGAAGATCAGTTG
GGTGCACGAGTGGGTTACATCGAACTGGATCTCAACAGCGGTAAGATCCTTGAGAGTTTTCGCCCCGAAG
AACGTTTTCCAATGATGAGCACTTTTAAAGTTCTGCTATGTGGCGCGGTATTATCCCGTATTGACGCCGG
GCAAGAGCAACTCGGTCGCCGCATACACTATTCTCAGAATGACTTGGTTGAGTACTCACCAGTCACAGAA
AAGCATCTTACGGATGGCATGACAGTAAGAGAATTATGCAGTGCTGCCATAACCATGAGTGATAACACTG
CGGCCAACTTACTTCTGACAACGATCGGAGGACCGAAGGAGCTAACCGCTTTTTTGCACAACATGGGGGA
TCATGTAACTCGCCTTGATCGTTGGGAACCGGAGCTGAATGAAGCCATACCAAACGACGAGCGTGACACC
ACGATGCCTGTAGCAATGGCAACAACGTTGCGCAAACTATTAACTGGCGAACTACTTACTCTAGCTTCCC
GGCAACAATTAATAGACTGGATGGAGGCGGATAAAGTTGCAGGACCACTTCTGCGCTCGGCCCTTCCGGC
TGGCTGGTTTATTGCTGATAAATCTGGAGCCGGTGAGCGTGGGTCTCGCGGTATCATTGCAGCACTGGGG
CCAGATGGTAAGCCCTCCCGTATCGTAGTTATCTACACGACGGGGAGTCAGGCAACTATGGATGAACGAA
ATAGACAGATCGCTGAGATAGGTGCCTCACTGATTAAGCATTGGTAACTGTCAGACCAAGTTTACTCATA
TATACTTTAGATTGATTTAAAACTTCATTTTTAATTTAAAAGGATCTAGGTGAAGATCCTTTTTGATAAT
CTCATGACCAAAATCCCTTAACGTGAGTTTTCGTTCCACTGAGCGTCAGACCCCGTAGAAAAGATCAAAG
GATCTTCTTGAGATCCTTTTTTTCTGCGCGTAATCTGCTGCTTGCAAACAAAAAAACCACCGCTACCAGC
GGTGGTTTGTTTGCCGGATCAAGAGCTACCAACTCTTTTTCCGAAGGTAACTGGCTTCAGCAGAGCGCAG
ATACCAAATACTGTTCTTCTAGTGTAGCCGTAGTTAGGCCACCACTTCAAGAACTCTGTAGCACCGCCTA
CATACCTCGCTCTGCTAATCCTGTTACCAGTGGCTGCTGCCAGTGGCGATAAGTCGTGTCTTACCGGGTT
GGACTCAAGACGATAGTTACCGGATAAGGCGCAGCGGTCGGGCTGAACGGGGGGTTCGTGCACACAGCCC
AGCTTGGAGCGAACGACCTACACCGAACTGAGATACCTACAGCGTGAGCTATGAGAAAGCGCCACGCTTC
CCGAAGGGAGAAAGGCGGACAGGTATCCGGTAAGCGGCAGGGTCGGAACAGGAGAGCGCACGAGGGAGCT
TCCAGGGGGAAACGCCTGGTATCTTTATAGTCCTGTCGGGTTTCGCCACCTCTGACTTGAGCGTCGATTT
TTGTGATGCTCGTCAGGGGGGCGGAGCCTATGGAAAAACGCCAGCAACGCGGCCTTTTTACGGTTCCTGG
CCTTTTGCTGGCCTTTTGCTCACATGTTCTTTCCTGCGTTATCCCCTGATTCTGTGGATAACCGTATTAC
CGCCTTTGAGTGAGCTGATACCGCTCGCCGCAGCCGAACGACCGAGCGCAGCGAGTCAGTGAGCGAGGAA
GCGGAAGAGCGCCCAATACGCAAACCGCCTCTCCCCGCGCGTTGGCCGATTCATTAATGCAGCTGGCACG
ACAGGTTTCCCGACTGGAAAGCGGGCAGTGAGCGCAACGCAATTAATGTGAGTTAGCTCACTCATTAGGC
ACCCCAGGCTTTACACTTTATGCTTCCGGCTCGTATGTTGTGTGGAATTGTGAGCGGATAACAATTTCAC
ACAGGAAACAGCTATGACCATGATTACGCCAAGGTCGACTTAACCCTAGAAAGATAATCATATTGTGACG
TACGTTAAAGATAATCATGCGTAAAATTGACGCATGTGTTTTATCGGTCTGTATATCGAGGTTTATTTAT
TAATTTGAATAGATATTAAGTTTTATTATATTTACACTTACATACTAATAATAAATTCAACAAACAATTT
ATTTATGTTTATTTATTTATTAAAAAAAAACAAAAACTCAAAATTTCTTCTATAAAGTAACAAAACTTTT
AGCAGTGAAAAAAATGCTTTATTTGTGAAATTTGTGATGCTATTGCTTTATTTGTAACCATTATAAGCTG
CAATAAACAAGTTAACAACAACAATTGCATTCATTTTATGTTTCAGGTTCAGGGGGAGGTGTGGGAGGTT
TTTTAAAGCAAGTAAAACCTCTACAAATGTGGTATGGCTGATTATGATCCTCTGGAGATTTAGCCCTCCC
ACACATAACCAGAGGGCAGCAATTCACGAATCCCAACTGCCGTCGGCTGTCCATCACTGTCCTTCACTAT
GGCTTTGATCCCAGGATGCAGATCGAGAAGCACCTGTCGGCACCGTCCGCAGGGGCTCAAGATGCCCCTG
TTCTCATTTCCGATCGCGACGATACAAGTCAGGTTGCCAGCTGCCGCAGCAGCAGCAGTGCCCAGCACCA
CGAGTTCTGCACAAGGTCCCCCAGTAAAATGATATACATTGACACCAGTGAAGATGCGGCCGTCGCTAGA
GAGAGCTGCGCTGGCGACGCTGTAGTCTTCAGAGATGGGGATGCTGTTGATTGTAGCCGTTGCTCTTTCA
ATGAGGGTGGATTCTTCTTGAGACAAAGGCTTGGCCATGGGGCCGGGGTTCTCCTCCACGTCGCCGGCCT
GCTTCAGCAGGCTGAAGTTGGTGGCGCCGCTGCCCCCGGGGAGCATGTCAAGGTCAAAATCGTCAAGAGC
GTCAGCAGGCAGCATATCAAGGTCAAAGTCGTCAAGGGCATCGGCTGGGAGCATGTCTAAGTCAAAATCG
TCAAGGGCGTCGGTCGGCCCGCCGCTTTCGCACTTTAGCTGTTTCTCCAGGCCACATATGATTAGTTCCA
GGCCGAAAAGGAAGGCAGGTTCGGCTCCCTGCCGGTCGAACAGCTCAATTGCTTGTTTCAGAAGTGGGGG
CATAGAATCGGTGGTAGGTGTCTCTCTTTCCTCTTTTGCTACTTGATGCTCCTGTTCCTCCAATACGCAG
CCCAGTGTAAAGTGGCCCACGGCGGACAGAGCGTACAGTGCGTTCTCCAGGGAGAAGCCTTGCTGACACA
GGAACGCGAGCTGATTTTCCAGGGTTTCGTACTGTTTCTCTGTTGGGCGGGTGCCGAGATGCACTTTAGC
CCCGTCGCGATGTGAGAGGAGAGCACAGCGGTATGACTTGGCGTTGTTCCGCAGAAAGTCTTGCCATGAC
TCGCCTTCCAGGGGGCAGGAGTGGGTATGATGCCTGTCCAGCATCTCGATTGGCAGGGCATCGAGCAGGG
CCCGCTTGTTCTTCACGTGCCAGTACAGGGTAGGCTGCTCAACTCCCAGCTTTTGAGCGAGTTTCCTTGT
CGTCAGGCCTTCGATACCGACTCCATTGAGTAATTCCAGAGCAGAGTTTATGACTTTGCTCTTGTCCAGT
CTAGACATCTTATCGTCATCGTCTTTGTAATCCATGGTGGCGGATCCCGCGTCACGACACCTGTGTTCTG
GCGGCAAACCCGTTGCGAAAAAGAACGTTCACGGCGACTACTGCACTTATATACGGTTCTCCCCCACCCT
CGGGAAAAAGGCGGAGCCAGTACACGACATCACTTTCCCAGTTTACCCCGCGCCACCTTCTCTAGGCACC
GGTTCAATTGCCGACCCCTCCCCCCAACTTCTCGGGGACTGTGGGCGATGTGCGCTCTGCCCACTGACGG
GCACCGGAGCCACTCGAGTGGAATT
Features (pLannotate 1.2.2; 19 found; start..end, strand, type, name):
      9..376     +  promoter       TRE3GS promoter: 3rd-generation Tet-responsive promoter that can be activated by binding of Tet-On® 3G, modified to eliminate binding sites for endogenous mammalian transcription factors
    383..1453    +  CDS            Neurod1: NDF1_MOUSE - Also known as Neurod. Experimental evidence at protein level: Swiss-Prot protein existence level 1. Acts as a transcriptional activator: mediates transcriptional activation by binding to E box-containing promoter consensus core sequences 5'-CANNTG-3'. Associates with the p300/CBP transcription coactivator complex to stimulate transcription of the secretin gene as well as the gene encoding the cyclin-dependent kinase inhibitor CDKN1A. Contributes to the regulation of several cell differentiation pathways, like those that promote the formation of early retinal ganglion cells, inner
   1637..1771    -  polyA_signal   SV40 poly(A) signal: SV40 polyadenylation signal
   2088..2245    +  CDS            lacZα (fragment): LacZα fragment of β-galactosidase; lacZ fragment
   2251..2350    -  misc_feature   bom (fragment): basis of mobility region from pBR322
   2452..2487    -  CDS            rop (fragment): Rop protein, which maintains plasmids at low copy number; rop
   2582..2686    +  promoter       AmpR promoter: bla
   2687..3547    +  CDS            AmpR: β-lactamase; bla; confers resistance to ampicillin, carbenicillin, and related antibiotics
   3718..4306    +  rep_origin     ori: high-copy-number ColE1/pMB1/pBR322/pUC origin of replication
   4489..4581    +  CDS            lacI (fragment): lac repressor; lacI; The lac repressor binds to the lac operator to inhibit transcription in E. coli. This inhibition can be relieved by adding lactose or isopropyl-β-D-thiogalactopyranoside (IPTG).
   4594..4615    +  protein_bind   CAP binding site: CAP binding activates transcription in the presence of cAMP. E. coli catabolite activator protein
   4630..4660    +  promoter       lac promoter: promoter for the E. coli lac operon
   4668..4684    +  protein_bind   lac operator: The lac repressor binds to the lac operator to inhibit transcription in E. coli. This inhibition can be relieved by adding lactose or isopropyl-β-D-thiogalactopyranoside (IPTG). lac repressor encoded by lacI
   4972..5053    -  polyA_signal   SV40 poly(A) signal: SV40 polyadenylation signal
   5076..5159    -  CDS            large T antigen (fragment): large T antigen from SV40 (simian virus 40)
   5170..5568    -  CDS            BSD: blasticidin S deaminase; Aspergillus terreus BSD; confers resistance to blasticidin
   5641..5751    -  CDS            VP48: 3 tandem repeats of the minimal activation domain of herpes simplex virus VP16 (Cheng et al., 2013)
   5681..6378    -  CDS            rtTA3 (fragment): reverse tetracycline transactivator 3 activates expression from Tet-responsive promoters in the presence of doxycycline
   6431..6642    -  promoter       EF-1α core promoter: core promoter for human elongation factor EF-1α
