[The description below was written by a language model from this plasmid's Addgene catalogue record and pLannotate feature annotations shown in this document.]
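Description:
pYJ10-XLone-ND1 is a mammalian expression plasmid built on the XLone backbone for doxycycline-inducible expression of mouse NeuroD1 (Neurod1), a basic helix-loop-helix transcriptional activator that binds E-box sequences and contributes to several cell differentiation pathways. The plasmid is propagated in E. coli through a high-copy ColE1/pUC-type origin and selected with ampicillin via the β-lactamase gene. Remnants of lacZα, lacI, the lac promoter/operator, bom and rop are also annotated and appear to be leftover cloning-vector sequence rather than functional parts of the design.

The construct is an all-in-one Tet-On system carrying two oppositely oriented mammalian expression units. In the first, the TRE3GS promoter, a third-generation Tet-responsive promoter modified to remove binding sites for endogenous mammalian transcription factors, sits directly upstream of the Neurod1 coding sequence, with an SV40 polyadenylation signal annotated downstream. In the second, an EF-1α core promoter constitutively drives a reverse tetracycline transactivator (annotated as an rtTA3 fragment with VP16-derived minimal activation domains), followed on the same strand by the blasticidin S deaminase gene and an SV40 poly(A) signal. This layout suggests that the two are co-expressed from one transcript, although no linking element between them is annotated. When doxycycline is added, the transactivator binds the TRE3GS promoter and switches on NeuroD1. Blasticidin selects for mammalian cells that carry the cassette.

The feature table does not annotate any transposon repeats or other integration elements, so the record does not document how the cassette would be stably delivered. The stated purpose is dox-induced NeuroD1 expression, and no specific downstream application is given.
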