Addgene plasmid #131055: pYJ10-XLone-ND1
Purpose: Dox-induced expression of NeuroD1
Depositing lab: Xiaojun Lian. Depositing organization: Pennsylvania State University.
Backbone
  Vector backbone: XLone
  Backbone size w/o insert (bp): 5610
  Vector type: Mammalian Expression
  Selectable markers: Blasticidin
Growth in bacteria
  Bacterial resistance: Ampicillin, 100 μg/mL
  Growth temperature: 37°C
  Growth strain: NEB Stable
  Copy number: Unknown
Gene/Insert
  Gene/Insert name: NeuroD1
  Species: M. musculus (mouse)
  Insert size (bp): 1074
  Entrez Gene: Neurod1 (a.k.a. BETA2, BHF-1, Nd1, Neurod, bHLHa3)
  Cloning method: Restriction Enzyme; 5′ cloning site Unknown (unknown if destroyed); 3′ cloning site Unknown (unknown if destroyed)
Terms and licenses: Academic/Nonprofit Terms; Industry Terms: Not Available to Industry
How to cite: pYJ10-XLone-ND1 was a gift from Xiaojun Lian (Addgene plasmid # 131055 ; http://n2t.net/addgene:131055 ; RRID:Addgene_131055)
