>Addgene plasmid #131055 | pYJ10-XLone-ND1 | depositor partial sequence | sequence record 251186 | Insert Sequence
ATGACCAAATCATACAGCGAGAGCGGGCTGATGGGCGAGCCTCAGCCCCAAGGTCCCCCAAGCTGGACAG
ATGAGTGTCTCAGTTCTCAGGACGAGGAACACGAGGCAGACAAGAAAGAGGACGAGCTTGAAGCCATGAA
TGCAGAGGAGGACTCTCTGAGAAACGGGGGAGAGGAGGAGGAGGAAGATGAGGATCTAGAGGAAGAGGAG
GAAGAAGAAGAGGAGGAGGAGGATCAAAAGCCCAAGAGACGGGGTCCCAAAAAGAAAAAGATGACCAAGG
CGCGCCTAGAACGTTTTAAATTAAGGCGCATGAAGGCCAACGCCCGCGAGCGGAACCGCATGCACGGGCT
GAACGCGGCGCTGGACAACCTGCGCAAGGTGGTACCTTGCTACTCCAAGACCCAGAAACTGTCTAAAATA
GAGACACTGCGCTTGGCCAAGAACTACATCTGGGCTCTGTCAGAGATCCTGCGCTCAGGCAAAAGCCCTG
ATCTGGTCTCCTTCGTACAGACGCTCTGCAAAGGTTTGTCCCAGCCCACTACCAATTTGGTCGCCGGCTG
CCTGCAGCTCAACCCTCGGACTTTCTTGCCTGAGCAGAACCCGGACATGCCCCCGCATCTGCCAACCGCC
AGCGCTTCCTTCCCGGTGCATCCCTACTCCTACCAGTCCCCTGGACTGCCCAGCCCGCCCTACGGCACCA
TGGACAGCTCCCACGTCTTCCACGTCAAGCCGCCGCCACACGCCTACAGCGCAGCTCTGGAGCCCTTCTT
TGAAAGCCCCCTAACTGACTGCACCAGCCCTTCCTTTGACGGACCCCTCAGCCCGCCGCTCAGCATCAAT
GGCAACTTCTCTTTCAAACACGAACCATCCGCCGAGTTTGAAAAAAATTATGCCTTTACCATGCACTACC
CTGCAGCGACGCTGGCAGGGCCCCAAAGCCACGGATCAATCTTCTCTTCCGGTGCCGCTGCCCCTCGCTG
CGAGATCCCCATAGACAACATTATGTCTTTCGATAGCCATTCGCATCATGAGCGAGTCATGAGTGCCCAG
CTTAATGCCATCTTTCACGATTAG
